Addgene plasmid #161187: pDONR221-SLC18B1_STOP
Purpose: Gateway entry clone with codon-optimized ORF sequence for subcloning into custom expression vectors. Contains a STOP codon at the end of the codon-optimized ORF sequence.
Depositing lab: RESOLUTE Consortium & Giulio Superti-Furga. Depositing organization: CeMM Research Center for Molecular Medicine. Publication: The RESOLUTE consortium: unlocking SLC transporters for drug discovery. Superti-Furga G, Lackner D, Wiedmer T, Ingles-Prieto A, Barbosa B, Girardi E, Goldmann U, Gurtl B, Klavins K, Klimek C, Lindinger S, Lineiro-Retes E, Muller AC, Onstein S, Redinger G, Reil D, Sedlyarov V, Wolf G, Crawford M, Everley R, ... Steppan CM. Nat Rev Drug Discov. 2020 Jul;19(7):429-430. doi: 10.1038/d41573-020-00056-6. PubMed 32265506.
Backbone
  Vector backbone: pDONR221
  Backbone manufacturer: ThermoFisher Scientific
  Backbone size w/o insert (bp): 2550
  Vector type: Mammalian Expression
Growth in bacteria
  Bacterial resistance: Kanamycin, 50 μg/mL
  Growth temperature: 37°C
  Growth strain: NEB Stable
  Copy number: High Copy
Gene/Insert
  Gene/Insert name: SLC18B1 (alt name: dJ55C23.6, C6orf192)
  Species: H. sapiens (human)
  Insert size (bp): 1371
  Entrez Gene: C6orf192 (a.k.a. dJ55C23.6)
  Cloning method: Gateway Cloning
  Sequencing primers: 5′ M13-fwd; 3′ M13-rev
Terms and licenses: Academic/Nonprofit Terms; Industry Terms
Depositor comments: This plasmid contains a STOP codon at the end of the codon-optimized ORF. For the version of this plasmid that does not contain a STOP codon, please see Addgene plasmid 132021 For more information on the full Resolute plasmid collection, please see www.addgene.org/depositor-collections/re-solute/. Please provide your feedback on this plasmid to the RESOLUTE consortium by filling out their RESOLUTE repository feedback form: https://forms.office.com/Pages/ResponsePage.aspx?id=0e05yklzmkS7rjFGQL4N7z4feCLQvEJAmVcOCM_u885UN1JJRko0Ukg4TVQwNTZLOUxPQVJWT1NHUCQlQCN0PWcu
How to cite: pDONR221-SLC18B1_STOP was a gift from RESOLUTE Consortium & Giulio Superti-Furga (Addgene plasmid # 161187 ; http://n2t.net/addgene:161187 ; RRID:Addgene_161187)
