[The description below was written by a language model from this plasmid's Addgene catalogue record and pLannotate feature annotations shown in this document.]
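Description:
pDONR221-SLC18B1_STOP is a Gateway entry clone built on the pDONR221 backbone and carrying a codon-optimized open reading frame for human SLC18B1 (also known as C6orf192), a member of the solute carrier family. Although the repository lists it under mammalian expression, the plasmid itself has no eukaryotic promoter. The roughly 1.37 kb ORF sits between attL1 and attL2 sites, and the only nearby promoter is a T7 promoter lying just outside attL2 and oriented back toward the insert. The plasmid therefore serves as a shuttle and storage clone rather than an expression vector. It is maintained in E. coli at high copy through a ColE1/pUC-type origin and selected with kanamycin via an aminoglycoside phosphotransferase gene. The rrnB T1 and T2 terminators upstream of the attL1 side insulate the cloning region from read-through transcription. Short lacI and lacZα fragments detected by annotation appear to be backbone remnants with no evident function. M13 forward and reverse priming sites flank the insert for sequence verification.

The attL sites allow an LR Clonase reaction to transfer the ORF, in defined orientation and reading frame, into any attR-containing destination vector that supplies the desired promoter, tags and selection markers. Because this version retains a stop codon at the end of the ORF, it suits destination vectors that express the native, untagged protein or add an N-terminal fusion. C-terminal tags would not be translated, and a companion clone without the stop codon exists for that purpose. The construct belongs to a consortium collection of SLC transporter clones made to support systematic functional study of these transporters and drug discovery work on them.
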