Features (pLannotate 1.2.2; 10 found; start..end, strand, type, name):
     33..132     +  protein_bind   attL1: mutant version of attL; recombination site for the Gateway® LR reaction LR Clonase™
    138..1505    +  CDS            SLC18B1: S18B1_HUMAN - Also known as C6orf192. Experimental evidence at protein level: Swiss-Prot protein existence level 1. From Homo sapiens (Human).
   1510..1609    -  protein_bind   attL2: mutant version of attL; recombination site for the Gateway® LR reaction LR Clonase™
   1627..1645    -  promoter       T7 promoter: promoter for bacteriophage T7 RNA polymerase
   1779..2588    +  CDS            KanR: aminoglycoside phosphotransferase; aph(3')-Ia; confers resistance to kanamycin in bacteria or G418 (Geneticin®) in eukaryotes
   2735..3323    +  rep_origin     ori: high-copy-number ColE1/pMB1/pBR322/pUC origin of replication
   3506..3598    +  CDS            lacI (fragment): lac repressor; lacI; The lac repressor binds to the lac operator to inhibit transcription in E. coli. This inhibition can be relieved by adding lactose or isopropyl-β-D-thiogalactopyranoside (IPTG).
   3653..3680    -  terminator     rrnB T2 terminator: transcription terminator T2 from the E. coli rrnB gene
   3812..3855    +  terminator     rrnB T1 terminator: Escherichia coli rrnB; transcription terminator T1 from the E. coli rrnB gene
   3902..17      -  CDS            lacZα (fragment) (across the origin): LacZα fragment of β-galactosidase; lacZ fragment
>Addgene plasmid #161187 | pDONR221-SLC18B1_STOP | addgene full sequence | sequence record 333107 | Addgene NGS Result
GTAAAACGACGGCCAGTCTTAAGCTCGGGCCCCAAATAATGATTTTATTTTGACTGATAGTGACCTGTTC
GTTGCAACACATTGATGAGCAATGCTTTTTTATAATGCCAACTTTGTACAAAAAAGCAGGCTCCACCATG
GAGGCCCTGGGCGACCTGGAGGGACCAAGGGCCCCTGGCGGCGACGATCCTGCCGGCTCCGCCGGCGAGA
CCCCAGGCTGGCTGTCTCGGGAGCAGGTGTTCGTGCTGATCAGCGCCGCCTCCGTGAACCTGGGCTCCAT
GATGTGCTACTCTATCCTGGGCCCATTCTTTCCCAAGGAGGCCGAGAAGAAGGGCGCCTCTAACACAATC
ATCGGCATGATCTTCGGCTGTTTTGCCCTGTTCGAGCTGCTGGCCAGCCTGGTGTTTGGCAATTATCTGG
TGCACATCGGCGCCAAGTTCATGTTTGTGGCAGGAATGTTCGTGAGCGGAGGAGTGACCATCCTGTTCGG
CGTGCTGGACAGGGTGCCTGATGGACCAGTGTTTATCGCCATGTGCTTCCTGGTGCGCGTGATGGATGCC
GTGTCTTTCGCCGCCGCCATGACAGCCAGCTCCTCTATCCTGGCCAAGGCCTTTCCCAACAATGTGGCCA
CCGTGCTGGGCAGCCTGGAGACATTCTCCGGACTGGGACTGATCCTGGGACCACCTGTGGGCGGCTTTCT
GTACCAGAGCTTCGGCTACGAGGTGCCCTTTATCGTGCTGGGCTGCGTGGTGCTGCTGATGGTGCCTCTG
AACATGTACATCCTGCCAAATTATGAGTCTGACCCCGGCGAGCACAGCTTTTGGAAGCTGATCGCCCTGC
CTAAAGTGGGCCTGATCGCCTTCGTGATCAACAGCCTGAGCTCCTGTTTCGGCTTTCTGGATCCAACCCT
GTCCCTGTTTGTGCTGGAGAAGTTCAATCTGCCCGCCGGCTACGTGGGCCTGGTGTTTCTGGGCATGGCC
CTGTCTTATGCCATCTCTAGCCCACTGTTCGGCCTGCTGAGCGACAAGAGGCCACCCCTGCGCAAGTGGC
TGCTGGTGTTCGGCAACCTGATCACAGCCGGCTGCTACATGCTGCTGGGCCCTGTGCCAATCCTGCACAT
CAAGAGCCAGCTGTGGCTGCTGGTGCTGATCCTGGTGGTGTCTGGCCTGAGCGCCGGCATGAGCATCATC
CCCACCTTTCCTGAGATCCTGTCCTGTGCCCACGAGAATGGCTTCGAGGAGGGACTGTCCACACTGGGAC
TGGTGTCCGGCCTGTTTTCTGCCATGTGGAGCATCGGAGCCTTCATGGGACCCACCCTGGGAGGCTTTCT
GTATGAGAAGATCGGCTTCGAGTGGGCAGCAGCAATCCAGGGACTGTGGGCACTGATCTCCGGACTGGCA
ATGGGACTGTTCTACCTGCTGGAGTATTCCCGGAGAAAGCGGTCCAAGTCTCAGAACATCCTGTCTACCG
AGGAGGAGAGAACCACACTGCTGCCTAATGAGACATAAGACCCAGCTTTCTTGTACAAAGTTGGCATTAT
AAGAAAGCATTGCTTATCAATTTGTTGCAACGAACAGGTCACTATCAGTCAAAATAAAATCATTATTTGC
CATCCAGCTGATATCCCCTATAGTGAGTCGTATTACATGGTCATAGCTGTTTCCTGGCAGCTCTGGCCCG
TGTCTCAAAATCTCTGATGTTACATTGCACAAGATAAAAATATATCATCATGAACAATAAAACTGTCTGC
TTACATAAACAGTAATACAAGGGGTGTTATGAGCCATATTCAACGGGAAACGTCGAGGCCGCGATTAAAT
TCCAACATGGATGCTGATTTATATGGGTATAAATGGGCTCGCGATAATGTCGGGCAATCAGGTGCGACAA
TCTATCGCTTGTATGGGAAGCCCGATGCGCCAGAGTTGTTTCTGAAACATGGCAAAGGTAGCGTTGCCAA
TGATGTTACAGATGAGATGGTCAGACTAAACTGGCTGACGGAATTTATGCCTCTTCCGACCATCAAGCAT
TTTATCCGTACTCCTGATGATGCATGGTTACTCACCACTGCGATCCCCGGAAAAACAGCATTCCAGGTAT
TAGAAGAATATCCTGATTCAGGTGAAAATATTGTTGATGCGCTGGCAGTGTTCCTGCGCCGGTTGCATTC
GATTCCTGTTTGTAATTGTCCTTTTAACAGCGATCGCGTATTTCGTCTCGCTCAGGCGCAATCACGAATG
AATAACGGTTTGGTTGATGCGAGTGATTTTGATGACGAGCGTAATGGCTGGCCTGTTGAACAAGTCTGGA
AAGAAATGCATAAACTTTTGCCATTCTCACCGGATTCAGTCGTCACTCATGGTGATTTCTCACTTGATAA
CCTTATTTTTGACGAGGGGAAATTAATAGGTTGTATTGATGTTGGACGAGTCGGAATCGCAGACCGATAC
CAGGATCTTGCCATCCTATGGAACTGCCTCGGTGAGTTTTCTCCTTCATTACAGAAACGGCTTTTTCAAA
AATATGGTATTGATAATCCTGATATGAATAAATTGCAGTTTCATTTGATGCTCGATGAGTTTTTCTAATC
AGAATTGGTTAATTGGTTGTAACACTGGCAGAGCATTACGCTGACTTGACGGGACGGCGCAAGCTCATGA
CCAAAATCCCTTAACGTGAGTTACGCGTCGTTCCACTGAGCGTCAGACCCCGTAGAAAAGATCAAAGGAT
CTTCTTGAGATCCTTTTTTTCTGCGCGTAATCTGCTGCTTGCAAACAAAAAAACCACCGCTACCAGCGGT
GGTTTGTTTGCCGGATCAAGAGCTACCAACTCTTTTTCCGAAGGTAACTGGCTTCAGCAGAGCGCAGATA
CCAAATACTGTTCTTCTAGTGTAGCCGTAGTTAGGCCACCACTTCAAGAACTCTGTAGCACCGCCTACAT
ACCTCGCTCTGCTAATCCTGTTACCAGTGGCTGCTGCCAGTGGCGATAAGTCGTGTCTTACCGGGTTGGA
CTCAAGACGATAGTTACCGGATAAGGCGCAGCGGTCGGGCTGAACGGGGGGTTCGTGCACACAGCCCAGC
TTGGAGCGAACGACCTACACCGAACTGAGATACCTACAGCGTGAGCTATGAGAAAGCGCCACGCTTCCCG
AAGGGAGAAAGGCGGACAGGTATCCGGTAAGCGGCAGGGTCGGAACAGGAGAGCGCACGAGGGAGCTTCC
AGGGGGAAACGCCTGGTATCTTTATAGTCCTGTCGGGTTTCGCCACCTCTGACTTGAGCGTCGATTTTTG
TGATGCTCGTCAGGGGGGCGGAGCCTATGGAAAAACGCCAGCAACGCGGCCTTTTTACGGTTCCTGGCCT
TTTGCTGGCCTTTTGCTCACATGTTCTTTCCTGCGTTATCCCCTGATTCTGTGGATAACCGTATTACCGC
CTTTGAGTGAGCTGATACCGCTCGCCGCAGCCGAACGACCGAGCGCAGCGAGTCAGTGAGCGAGGAAGCG
GAAGAGCGCCCAATACGCAAACCGCCTCTCCCCGCGCGTTGGCCGATTCATTAATGCAGCTGGCACGACA
GGTTTCCCGACTGGAAAGCGGGCAGTGAGCGCAACGCAATTAATACGCGTACCGCTAGCCAGGAAGAGTT
TGTAGAAACGCAAAAAGGCCATCCGTCAGGATGGCCTTCTGCTTAGTTTGATGCCTGGCAGTTTATGGCG
GGCGTCCTGCCCGCCACCCTCCGGGCCGTTGCTTCACAACGTTCAAATCCGCTCCCGGCGGATTTGTCCT
ACTCAGGAGAGCGTTCACCGACAAACAACAGATAAAACGAAAGGCCCAGTCTTCCGACTGAGCCTTTCGT
TTTATTTGATGCCTGGCAGTTCCCTACTCTCGCGTTAACGCTAGCATGGATGTTTTCCCAGTCACGACGT
T
