>Addgene plasmid #161187 | pDONR221-SLC18B1_STOP | depositor partial sequence | sequence record 312309 | Codon-optimized ORF of SLC18B1
ATGGAGGCCCTGGGCGACCTGGAGGGACCAAGGGCCCCTGGCGGCGACGATCCTGCCGGCTCCGCCGGCG
AGACCCCAGGCTGGCTGTCTCGGGAGCAGGTGTTCGTGCTGATCAGCGCCGCCTCCGTGAACCTGGGCTC
CATGATGTGCTACTCTATCCTGGGCCCATTCTTTCCCAAGGAGGCCGAGAAGAAGGGCGCCTCTAACACA
ATCATCGGCATGATCTTCGGCTGTTTTGCCCTGTTCGAGCTGCTGGCCAGCCTGGTGTTTGGCAATTATC
TGGTGCACATCGGCGCCAAGTTCATGTTTGTGGCAGGAATGTTCGTGAGCGGAGGAGTGACCATCCTGTT
CGGCGTGCTGGACAGGGTGCCTGATGGACCAGTGTTTATCGCCATGTGCTTCCTGGTGCGCGTGATGGAT
GCCGTGTCTTTCGCCGCCGCCATGACAGCCAGCTCCTCTATCCTGGCCAAGGCCTTTCCCAACAATGTGG
CCACCGTGCTGGGCAGCCTGGAGACATTCTCCGGACTGGGACTGATCCTGGGACCACCTGTGGGCGGCTT
TCTGTACCAGAGCTTCGGCTACGAGGTGCCCTTTATCGTGCTGGGCTGCGTGGTGCTGCTGATGGTGCCT
CTGAACATGTACATCCTGCCAAATTATGAGTCTGACCCCGGCGAGCACAGCTTTTGGAAGCTGATCGCCC
TGCCTAAAGTGGGCCTGATCGCCTTCGTGATCAACAGCCTGAGCTCCTGTTTCGGCTTTCTGGATCCAAC
CCTGTCCCTGTTTGTGCTGGAGAAGTTCAATCTGCCCGCCGGCTACGTGGGCCTGGTGTTTCTGGGCATG
GCCCTGTCTTATGCCATCTCTAGCCCACTGTTCGGCCTGCTGAGCGACAAGAGGCCACCCCTGCGCAAGT
GGCTGCTGGTGTTCGGCAACCTGATCACAGCCGGCTGCTACATGCTGCTGGGCCCTGTGCCAATCCTGCA
CATCAAGAGCCAGCTGTGGCTGCTGGTGCTGATCCTGGTGGTGTCTGGCCTGAGCGCCGGCATGAGCATC
ATCCCCACCTTTCCTGAGATCCTGTCCTGTGCCCACGAGAATGGCTTCGAGGAGGGACTGTCCACACTGG
GACTGGTGTCCGGCCTGTTTTCTGCCATGTGGAGCATCGGAGCCTTCATGGGACCCACCCTGGGAGGCTT
TCTGTATGAGAAGATCGGCTTCGAGTGGGCAGCAGCAATCCAGGGACTGTGGGCACTGATCTCCGGACTG
GCAATGGGACTGTTCTACCTGCTGGAGTATTCCCGGAGAAAGCGGTCCAAGTCTCAGAACATCCTGTCTA
CCGAGGAGGAGAGAACCACACTGCTGCCTAATGAGACATAA
